>Addgene plasmid #201474 | NbV5-mCherry | addgene full sequence | sequence record 395129 | Addgene NGS Result
TAGTTATTAATAGTAATCAATTACGGGGTCATTAGTTCATAGCCCATATATGGAGTTCCGCGTTACATAA
CTTACGGTAAATGGCCCGCCTGGCTGACCGCCCAACGACCCCCGCCCATTGACGTCAATAATGACGTATG
TTCCCATAGTAACGCCAATAGGGACTTTCCATTGACGTCAATGGGTGGAGTATTTACGGTAAACTGCCCA
CTTGGCAGTACATCAAGTGTATCATATGCCAAGTACGCCCCCTATTGACGTCAATGACGGTAAATGGCCC
GCCTGGCATTATGCCCAGTACATGACCTTATGGGACTTTCCTACTTGGCAGTACATCTACGTATTAGTCA
TCGCTATTACCATGGTGATGCGGTTTTGGCAGTACATCAATGGGCGTGGATAGCGGTTTGACTCACGGGG
ATTTCCAAGTCTCCACCCCATTGACGTCAATGGGAGTTTGTTTTGGCACCAAAATCAACGGGACTTTCCA
AAATGTCGTAACAACTCCGCCCCATTGACGCAAATGGGCGGTAGGCGTGTACGGTGGGAGGTCTATATAA
GCAGAGCTGGTTTAGTGAACCGTCAGATCCGCTAGCGCTACCGGACTCAGATCTCGAGCTCAAGCTTGCC
ACCATGGCTGAAGTGCAGCTGCAAGCCAGCGGCGGAGGCTTCGTGCAGCCCGGCGGATCTCTGAGACTGT
CTTGTGCCGCTTCTGGCACCACCAGCTTCGGCGATACAATGGGCTGGTTCCGGCAGGCCCCTGGAAAGGA
AAGAGAGTTTGTGTCCGCCATCTCCAGACAGGGCGACAAGCACTACTATGCCGACAGCGTGAAAGGCAGA
TTCACAATCAGCCGGGACAACAGCAAGAACACCGTGTACCTGCAGATGAACTCTCTGAGAGCCGAAGATA
CCGCCACCTACTACTGCGCCGAGTGGATGAATACCAGACGCGAGTTCATCACCCCTTACTGGGGCCAGGG
AACACAGGTGACCGTGTCTAGCCGGGATCCACCGGTCGCCACCATGGTGAGCAAGGGCGAGGAGGATAAC
ATGGCCATCATCAAGGAGTTCATGCGCTTCAAGGTGCACATGGAGGGCTCCGTGAACGGCCACGAGTTCG
AGATCGAGGGCGAGGGCGAGGGCCGCCCCTACGAGGGCACCCAGACCGCCAAGCTGAAGGTGACCAAGGG
TGGCCCCCTGCCCTTCGCCTGGGACATCCTGTCCCCTCAGTTCATGTACGGCTCCAAGGCCTACGTGAAG
CACCCCGCCGACATCCCCGACTACTTGAAGCTGTCCTTCCCCGAGGGCTTCAAGTGGGAGCGCGTGATGA
ACTTCGAGGACGGCGGCGTGGTGACCGTGACCCAGGACTCCTCCCTGCAGGACGGCGAGTTCATCTACAA
GGTGAAGCTGCGCGGCACCAACTTCCCCTCCGACGGCCCCGTAATGCAGAAGAAGACCATGGGCTGGGAG
GCCTCCTCCGAGCGGATGTACCCCGAGGACGGCGCCCTGAAGGGCGAGATCAAGCAGAGGCTGAAGCTGA
AGGACGGCGGCCACTACGACGCTGAGGTCAAGACCACCTACAAGGCCAAGAAGCCCGTGCAGCTGCCCGG
CGCCTACAACGTCAACATCAAGTTGGACATCACCTCCCACAACGAGGACTACACCATCGTGGAACAGTAC
GAACGCGCCGAGGGCCGCCACTCCACCGGCGGCATGGACGAGCTGTACAAGTAAGCGGCCGCGACTCTAG
ATCATAATCAGCCATACCACATTTGTAGAGGTTTTACTTGCTTTAAAAAACCTCCCACACCTCCCCCTGA
ACCTGAAACATAAAATGAATGCAATTGTTGTTGTTAACTTGTTTATTGCAGCTTATAATGGTTACAAATA
AAGCAATAGCATCACAAATTTCACAAATAAAGCATTTTTTTCACTGCATTCTAGTTGTGGTTTGTCCAAA
CTCATCAATGTATCTTAAGGCGTAAATTGTAAGCGTTAATATTTTGTTAAAATTCGCGTTAAATTTTTGT
TAAATCAGCTCATTTTTTAACCAATAGGCCGAAATCGGCAAAATCCCTTATAAATCAAAAGAATAGACCG
AGATAGGGT
[37 nt withheld, positions 2110-2146]
AAAGAACGTGGACTCCAACGTCAAAGG
[49 nt withheld, positions 2174-2222]
T
[91 nt withheld, positions 2224-2314]
G
[124 nt withheld, positions 2316-2439]
CAGGTGGCACTTTTCGGGGAAATGTGCGCGGAACCCCTATTTGTTTATTTTTCTAAATACATTCAAATAT
GTATCCGCTCATGAGACAATAACCCTGATAAATGCTTCAATAATATTGAAAAAGGAAGAGTCCTGAGGCG
GAAAGAACCAGCTGTGGAATGTGTGTCAGTTAGGGTGTGGAAAGTCCCCAGGCTCCCCAGCAGGCAGAAG
TATGCAAAGCATGCATCTCAATTAGTCAGCAACCAGGTGTGGAAAGTCCCCAGGCTCCCCAGCAGGCAGA
AGTATGCAAAGCATGCATCTCAATTAGTCAGCAACCATAGTCCCGCCCCTAACTCCGCCCATCCCGCCCC
TAACTCCGCCCAGTTCCGCCCATTCTCCGCCCCATGGCTGACTAATTTTTTTTATTTATGCAGAGGCCGA
GGCCGCCTCGGCCTCTGAGCTATTCCAGAAGTAGTGAGGAGGCTTTTTTGGAGGCCTAGGCTTTTGCAAA
GATCGATCAAGAGACAGGATGAGGATCGTTTCGCATGATTGAACAAGATGGATTGCACGCAGGTTCTCCG
GCCGCTTGGGTGGAGAGGCTATTCGGCTATGACTGGGCACAACAGACAATCGGCTGCTCTGATGCCGCCG
TGTTCCGGCTGTCAGCGCAGGGGCGCCCGGTTCTTTTTGTCAAGACCGACCTGTCCGGTGCCCTGAATGA
ACTGCAAGACGAGGCAGCGCGGCTATCGTGGCTGGCCACGACGGGCGTTCCTTGCGCAGCTGTGCTCGAC
GTTGTCACTGAAGCGGGAAGGGACTGGCTGCTATTGGGCGAAGTGCCGGGGCAGGATCTCCTGTCATCTC
ACCTTGCTCCTGCCGAGAAAGTATCCATCATGGCTGATGCAATGCGGCGGCTGCATACGCTTGATCCGGC
TACCTGCCCATTCGACCACCAAGCGAAACATCGCATCGAGCGAGCACGTACTCGGATGGAAGCCGGTCTT
GTCGATCAGGATGATCTGGACGAAGAGCATCAGGGGCTCGCGCCAGCCGAACTGTTCGCCAGGCTCAAGG
CGAGCATGCCCGACGGCGAGGATCTCGTCGTGACCCATGGCGATGCCTGCTTGCCGAATATCATGGTGGA
AAATGGCCGCTTTTCTGGATTCATCGACTGTGGCCGGCTGGGTGTGGCGGACCGCTATCAGGACATAGCG
TTGGCTACCCGTGATATTGCTGAAGAGCTTGGCGGCGAATGGGCTGACCGCTTCCTCGTGCTTTACGGTA
TCGCCGCTCCCGATTCGCAGCGCATCGCCTTCTATCGCCTTCTTGACGAGTTCTTCTGAGCGGGACTCTG
GGGTTCGAAATGACCGACCAAGCGACGCCCAACCTGCCATCACGAGATTTCGATTCCACCGCCGCCTTCT
ATGAAAGGTTGGGCTTCGGAATCGTTTTCCGGGACGCCGGCTGGATGATCCTCCAGCGCGGGGATCTCAT
GCTGGAGTTCTTCGCCCACCCTAGGGGGAGGCTAACTGAAACACGGAAGGAGACAATACCGGAAGGAACC
CGCGCTATGACGGCAATAAAAAGACAGAATAAAACGCACGGTGTTGGGTCGTTTGTTCATAAACGCGGGG
TTCGGTCCCAGGGCTGGCACTCTGTCGATACCCCACCGAGACCCCATTGGGGCCAATACGCCCGCGTTTC
TTCCTTTTCCCCACCCCACCCCCCAAGTTCGGGTGAAGGCCCAGGGCTCGCAGCCAACGTCGGGGCGGCA
GGCCCTGCCATAGCCTCAGGTTACTCATATATACTTTAGATTGATTTAAAACTTCATTTTTAATTTAAAA
GGATCTAGGTGAAGATCCTTTTTGATAATCTCATGACCAAAATCCCTTAACGTGAGTTTTCGTTCCACTG
AGCGTCAGACCCCGTAGAAAAGATCAAAGGATCTTCTTGAGATCCTTTTTTTCTGCGCGTAATCTGCTGC
TTGCAAACAAAAAAACCACCGCTACCAGCGGTGGTTTGTTTGCCGGATCAAGAGCTACCAACTCTTTTTC
CGAAGGTAACTGGCTTCAGCAGAGCGCAGATACCAAATACTGTTCTTCTAGTGTAGCCGTAGTTAGGCCA
CCACTTCAAGAACTCTGTAGCACCGCCTACATACCTCGCTCTGCTAATCCTGTTACCAGTGGCTGCTGCC
AGTGGCGATAAGTCGTGTCTTACCGGGTTGGACTCAAGACGATAGTTACCGGATAAGGCGCAGCGGTCGG
GCTGAACGGGGGGTTCGTGCACACAGCCCAGCTTGGAGCGAACGACCTACACCGAACTGAGATACCTACA
GCGTGAGCTATGAGAAAGCGCCACGCTTCCCGAAGGGAGAAAGGCGGACAGGTATCCGGTAAGCGGCAGG
GTCGGAACAGGAGAGCGCACGAGGGAGCTTCCAGGGGGAAACGCCTGGTATCTTTATAGTCCTGTCGGGT
TTCGCCACCTCTGACTTGAGCGTCGATTTTTGTGATGCTCGTCAGGGGGGCGGAGCCTATGGAAAAACGC
CAGCAACGCGGCCTTTTTACGGTTCCTGGCCTTTTGCTGGCCTTTTGCTCACATGTTCTTTCCTGCGTTA
TCCCCTGATTCTGTGGATAACCGTATTACCGCCATGCAT
Features (pLannotate 1.2.2; 15 found; start..end, strand, type, name):
     61..364     +  enhancer       CMV enhancer: human cytomegalovirus immediate early enhancer
    365..568     +  promoter       CMV promoter: human cytomegalovirus (CMV) immediate early promoter
    591..627     +  misc_feature   MCS (fragment): multiple cloning site
    640..1002    +  CDS            HV01_CANLF: Experimental evidence at protein level: Swiss-Prot protein existence level 1. From Canis lupus familiaris (Dog) (Canis familiaris).
   1024..1731    +  CDS            mCherry: mCherry is a basic (constitutively fluorescent) red fluorescent protein published in 2004, derived from Discosoma sp.. It is reported to be a very rapidly-maturing monomer with low acid sensitivity.
   1750..1833    +  CDS            large T antigen (fragment): large T antigen from SV40 (simian virus 40)
   1856..1977    +  polyA_signal   SV40 poly(A) signal: SV40 polyadenylation signal
   2011..2439    -  rep_origin     f1 ori (sequence partly withheld): f1 bacteriophage origin of replication; arrow indicates direction of (+) strand synthesis
   2466..2570    +  promoter       AmpR promoter: bla
   2572..2929    +  promoter       SV40 promoter: SV40 enhancer and early promoter
   2964..3758    +  CDS            NeoR/KanR: aminoglycoside phosphotransferase from Tn5; aph(3')-II (or nptII); confers resistance to neomycin, kanamycin, and G418 (Geneticin®)
   3779..3931    +  CDS            ble (fragment): BLE_KLEPN - Experimental evidence at protein level: Swiss-Prot protein existence level 1. Binding protein with a strong affinity to the bleomycin family of antibiotics. Binds to CL990; an antimitotic-antibiotic compound. From Klebsiella pneumoniae.
   3990..4037    +  polyA_signal   HSV TK poly(A) signal: herpes simplex virus thymidine kinase polyadenylation signal (Cole and Stacy, 1985)
   4128..4144    -  polyA_signal   bGH poly(A) signal (fragment): bovine growth hormone polyadenylation signal
   4366..4954    +  rep_origin     ori: high-copy-number ColE1/pMB1/pBR322/pUC origin of replication
