[The description below was written by a language model from this plasmid's Addgene catalogue record and pLannotate feature annotations shown in this document.]
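Description:
NbV5-mCherry is a mammalian expression plasmid built on the Clontech pmCherry-N1 backbone that encodes a synthetic nanobody directed against the V5 epitope tag, fused at its C terminus to the red fluorescent protein mCherry. The fusion was cloned between the HindIII and NotI sites and is transcribed from the human cytomegalovirus immediate-early enhancer and promoter, with an SV40 polyadenylation signal downstream. In the automated feature table, the nanobody portion is labelled as a canine immunoglobulin heavy-chain variable region. This is a homology-based match to an antibody variable domain rather than a statement of origin, and the catalogue lists the insert as synthetic. The short "large T antigen", "ble" and "bGH poly(A)" fragments are likewise small similarity hits within backbone sequence rather than functional elements.

The plasmid is propagated in E. coli through a high-copy ColE1/pUC-type origin and also carries an f1 origin for single-stranded DNA production. A single Tn5 aminoglycoside phosphotransferase gene provides both selections. A bacterial (bla-type) promoter drives it for kanamycin resistance in bacteria, and the SV40 enhancer/early promoter drives it for G418 selection in mammalian cells, with an HSV thymidine kinase polyadenylation signal terminating the cassette. The sequenced record is about 5.1 kb.

When expressed in cells, the fluorescent nanobody acts as an intrabody that binds V5-tagged proteins, so they can be visualised indirectly by microscopy without fusing a fluorophore directly to the protein of interest. The associated work describes developing this V5-directed nanobody and using it as an intracellular biosensor of GPCR signalling.
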