Addgene plasmid #201474: NbV5-mCherry
Purpose: Indirect microscopy/imaging of V5-tagged protein
Depositing lab: Patrick Giguère. Publication: Development of a V5-tag-directed nanobody and its implementation as an intracellular biosensor of GPCR signalling. Zeghal M, Matte K, Venes A, Patel S, Laroche G, Sarvan S, Joshi M, Rain JC, Couture JF, Giguere PM. J Biol Chem. 2023 Jul 28:105107. doi: 10.1016/j.jbc.2023.105107. PubMed 37517699.
Backbone
  Vector backbone: pmcherryN1
  Backbone manufacturer: Clontech
  Backbone size w/o insert (bp): 4722
  Vector type: Mammalian Expression
  Selectable markers: Neomycin (select with G418)
Growth in bacteria
  Bacterial resistance: Kanamycin, 50 μg/mL
  Growth temperature: 37°C
  Growth strain: DH5alpha
  Copy number: High Copy
Gene/Insert
  Gene/Insert name: NbV5-mCherry
  Species: Synthetic
  Insert size (bp): 1110
  Promoter: CMV
  Tag / fusion protein: mCherry (C terminal on insert)
  Cloning method: Restriction Enzyme; 5′ cloning site HindIII (not destroyed); 3′ cloning site NotI (not destroyed)
  Sequencing primers: 5′ CMV-F; 3′ TTGGTCACCTTCAGCTTGG
Resource information
  A portion of this plasmid was derived from a plasmid made by: Synthetic
Terms and licenses: Academic/Nonprofit Terms; Industry Terms: Not Available to Industry
How to cite: NbV5-mCherry was a gift from Patrick Giguère (Addgene plasmid # 201474 ; http://n2t.net/addgene:201474 ; RRID:Addgene_201474)
